Addgene plasmid #71432: MK969
Purpose: The pAK plasmid expresses GFP driven by a T7 promoter
Depositing lab: Howard Salis. Depositing organization: Pennsylvania State University. Publication: A portable expression resource for engineering cross-species genetic circuits and pathways. Kushwaha M, Salis HM. Nat Commun. 2015 Jul 17;6:7832. doi: 10.1038/ncomms8832. PubMed 26184393.
Backbone
  Vector backbone: pAK
Growth in bacteria
  Bacterial resistance: Kanamycin, 50 μg/mL
  Growth temperature: 37°C
  Growth strain: DH10B
  Copy number: Unknown
Gene/Insert
  Gene/Insert name: gfp
  Promoter: T7
  Cloning method: Unknown
  Sequencing primers: 5′ T7; 3′ T7term
Terms and licenses: Academic/Nonprofit Terms; Industry Terms: Not Available to Industry
How to cite: MK969 was a gift from Howard Salis (Addgene plasmid # 71432 ; http://n2t.net/addgene:71432 ; RRID:Addgene_71432)
