[The description below was written by a language model from this plasmid's Addgene catalogue record and pLannotate feature annotations shown in this document.]
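Description:
MK969 is a 5,192-nt bacterial reporter plasmid built on the pAK backbone that expresses green fluorescent protein from a bacteriophage T7 promoter. It replicates through the pBBR1 system. The annotated sequence carries both the pBBR1 oriV and the adjacent Rep protein gene that this origin requires. The pBBR1 replicon comes from Bordetella bronchiseptica and is known for functioning in a broad range of Gram-negative hosts, not only E. coli. Selection is by kanamycin, conferred by the Tn5-derived neo (nptII) aminoglycoside phosphotransferase gene. A short fragment of the Tn5 transposase next to it appears to be a leftover of the source of that marker rather than a functional element. Small fragments annotated as M13 ori, chloramphenicol acetyltransferase and the tetracycline efflux gene likewise look like backbone remnants and should not be taken as working markers. The copy number is recorded as unknown.

The payload is a compact expression cassette: a T7 promoter, a GFP coding sequence that the annotation matches to EGFP, and a T7 terminator, all in the same orientation and divergent from the kanamycin marker. No T7 RNA polymerase gene is annotated on the plasmid, so fluorescence should depend on polymerase supplied by the host or by a second construct. This makes GFP output a readout of T7 polymerase activity in the cell. The associated publication concerns a portable expression resource for cross-species genetic circuits and pathways. Together with the broad-host-range replicon, this suggests use as a reporter for T7-driven expression in different bacterial species, though the record states only that the plasmid expresses GFP from a T7 promoter.
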