Features (pLannotate 1.2.2; 10 found; start..end, strand, type, name):
    620..1411    -  CDS            neo: KKA2_KLEPN - Also known as kan, nptII. Experimental evidence at protein level: Swiss-Prot protein existence level 1. Resistance to kanamycin, neomycin, paromomycin, ribostamycin, butirosin and gentamicin B. From Klebsiella pneumoniae.
   1443..1592    -  CDS            tnpA (fragment): TN5P_ECOLX - Also known as tnp. Experimental evidence at protein level: Swiss-Prot protein existence level 1. Mediates transposition of transposon Tn5 by a 'cut and paste' mechanism. First, the monomeric transposase binds the 19 bp inverted DNA repeats flanking the transposon. Then, dimerization of the DNA- bound transposase creates a synaptic DNA complex. After nicking of the first DNA strand, excision of the transposon proceeds through a series of intermediates. The transposase then mediates the insertion of the transposon at a new site by strand transfer. The activity of the wild- type tran
   1612..1630    +  promoter       T7 promoter: promoter for bacteriophage T7 RNA polymerase
   1678..2394    +  CDS            EGFP: EGFP is a basic (constitutively fluorescent) green fluorescent protein published in 1996, derived from Aequorea victoria. It is reported to be a rapidly-maturing weak dimer with moderate acid sensitivity.
   2410..2457    +  terminator     T7 terminator: transcription terminator for bacteriophage T7 RNA polymerase
   2483..2560    -  rep_origin     M13 ori (fragment): M13 bacteriophage origin of replication; arrow indicates direction of (+) strand synthesis
   2560..2591    +  CDS            CmR (fragment): chloramphenicol acetyltransferase confers resistance to chloramphenicol
   2921..2990    -  CDS            TcR (fragment): tetracycline efflux protein; tet; confers resistance to tetracycline
   3051..3713    -  CDS            pBBR1 Rep: replication protein for the broad-host-range plasmid pBBR1 from Bordetella bronchiseptica
   3714..4485    -  rep_origin     pBBR1 oriV: replication origin of the broad-host-range plasmid pBBR1 from Bordetella bronchiseptica; requires the pBBR1 Rep protein for replication
>Addgene plasmid #71432 | MK969 | addgene full sequence | sequence record 197084 | Addgene NGS Result
GGCCGATCTAGGGCTGCAACGGGGCATCGAGGGCAGCAAGGCACGTCACACGCGCATTCAGGCGTTCTAC
GAGGCCCTGGAGCGGCCACCAGTGGGCCACGTCACCATCAGCCCGCAAGCGGTCGAGCCACGCGCCTATG
CACCGCAGGGATTGGCCGAAAAGCTGGGAATCTCAAAGCGCGTTGAGACGCCGGAAGCCGTGGCCGACCG
GCTGACAAAAGCGGTTCGGCAGGGGTATGAGCCTGCCCTACAGGCCGCCGCAGGAGCGCGTGAGATGCGC
AAGAAGGCCGATCAAGCCCAAGAGACGGCCCGAGACCTTCGGGAGCGCCTGAAGCCCGTTCTGGACGCCC
TGGGGCCGTTGAATCGGGATATGCAGGCCAAGGCCGCCGCGATCATCAAGGCCGTGGGCGAAAAGCTGCT
GACGGAACAGCGGGAAGTCCAGCGCCAGAAACAGGCCCAGCGCCAGCAGGAACGCGGGCGCGCACATTTC
CCCGAAAAGTGCCACCTGGATTTTGGTCATGAGATTATCAAAAAGGATCTTCACCTAGATCCTTTTAAAT
TAAAAATGAAGTTTTAAATCAATCTAAAGTATATATGAGTAAACTTGGTCTGACAGTCAGAAGAACTCGT
CAAGAAGGCGATAGAAGGCGATGCGCTGCGAATCGGGAGCGGCGATACCGTAAAGCACGAGGAAGCGGTC
AGCCCATTCGCCGCCAAGCTCTTCAGCAATATCACGGGTAGCCAACGCTATGTCCTGATAGCGGTCCGCC
ACACCCAGCCGGCCACAGTCGATGAATCCAGAAAAGCGGCCATTTTCCACCATGATATTCGGCAAGCAGG
CATCGCCATGGGTCACGACGAGATCCTCGCCGTCGGGCATGCGCGCCTTGAGCCTGGCGAACAGTTCGGC
TGGCGCGAGCCCCTGATGCTCTTCGTCCAGATCATCCTGATCGACAAGACCGGCTTCCATCCGAGTACGT
GCTCGCTCGATGCGATGTTTCGCTTGGTGGTCGAATGGGCAGGTAGCCGGATCAAGCGTATGCAGCCGCC
GCATTGCATCAGCCATGATGGATACTTTCTCGGCAGGAGCAAGGTGGGATGACAGGAGATCCTGCCCCGG
CACTTCGCCCAATAGCAGCCAGTCCCTTCCCGCTTCAGTGACAACGTCGAGCACAGCTGCGCAAGGAACG
CCCGTCGTGGCCAGCCACGATAGCCGCGCTGCCTCGTCCTGCAGTTCATTCAGGGCACCGGACAGGTCGG
TCTTGACAAAAAGAACCGGGCGCCCCTGCGCTGACAGCCGGAACACGGCGGCATCAGAGCAGCCGATTGT
CTGTTGTGCCCAGTCATAGCCGAATAGCCTCTCCACCCAAGCGGCCGGAGAACCTGCGTGCAATCCATCT
TGTTCAATCATGCGAAACGATCCTCATCCTGTCTCTTGATCAGATCTTGATCCCCTGCGCCATCAGATCC
TTGGCGGCAAGAAAGCCATCCAGTTTACTTTGCAGGGCTTCCCAACCTTACCAGAGGGCGCCCCAGCTGG
CAATTCCGGTTCGCTTGCTGTCCATAAAACCGCCCAGTCTAGCTATCGCCATGACCTAGTGGATCCGAAA
TTAATACGACTCACTATAGGAGGATTATATAAACAGCGATTTAAGGAGGTAAAAAATGGGCGACGTCATG
GTTTCAAAGGGTGAAGAATTATTTACAGGTGTTGTTCCTATTTTAGTTGAATTAGATGGTGATGTTAATG
GTCATAAGTTCTCAGTTTCAGGTGAAGGTGAAGGTGATGCAACATATGGTAAGTTAACATTAAAGTTCAT
TTGTACAACAGGTAAATTACCTGTTCCTTGGCCTACATTAGTTACAACATTAACATATGGTGTTCAATGT
TTTTCACGTTATCCTGATCATATGAAACAACATGACTTCTTTAAATCAGCAATGCCAGAAGGTTACGTTC
AAGAACGTACCATCTTTTTTAAAGATGATGGTAACTATAAAACACGTGCAGAAGTTAAGTTCGAAGGTGA
TACATTAGTTAATCGTATTGAATTAAAAGGTATTGACTTCAAAGAAGATGGTAATATTTTAGGTCATAAA
TTAGAATATAACTATAATTCACATAATGTTTATATTATGGCAGATAAACAGAAAAATGGTATTAAAGTTA
ACTTCAAGATACGTCATAATATTGAAGATGGTTCAGTTCAGTTAGCAGATCATTATCAACAGAATACTCC
TATTGGTGATGGTCCTGTTTTATTACCTGATAATCATTACTTATCAACCCAATCAGCATTATCAAAAGAT
CCTAATGAAAAACGTGATCATATGGTTTTATTAGAGTTCGTTACAGCAGCAGGTATTACATTAGGTATGG
ATGAATTATATAAATGATAATCTAGATAACTAGCATAACCCCTTGGGGCCTCTAAACGGGTCTTGAGGGG
TTTTTTGCTGCCTAGCGATGAATGGCGAATGGAAATTGTAAGCGTTAATATTTTGTTAAAATTCGCGTTA
AATTTTTGTTAAATCAGCTCATTTTTTAACCAATAGGCCGTACTGCGATGAGTGGCAGGGCGGGGCGTAA
TTTTTTTAAGGCAGTTATTGGTGCCCTTAAACGCCTGGTTGCTACGCCTGAATAAGTGATAATAAGCGGA
TGAATGGCAGAAATTCGAAAGCAAATTCGACCCGGTCGTCGGTTCAGGGCAGGGTCGTTAAATAGCCGCT
TATGTCTATTGCTGGTTTACCGGTTTATTGACTACCGGAAGCAGTGTGACCGTGTGCTTCTCAAATGCCT
GAGGCCAGTTTGCTCAGGCTCTCCCCGTGGAGGTAATAATTGACGATATGATCATTTATTCTGCCTCCCA
GAGCCTGATAAAAACGGTGAATCCGTTAGCGAGGTGCCGCCGGCTTCCATTCAGGTCGAGGTGGCCCGGC
TCCATGCACCGCGACGCAACGCGGGGAGGCAGACAAGGTATAGGGCGGCGAGGCGGCTACAGCCGATAGT
CTGGAACAGCGCACTTACGGGTTGCTGCGCAACCCAAGTGCTACCGGCGCGGCAGCGTGACCCGTGTCGG
CGGCTCCAACGGCTCGCCATCGTCCAGAAAACACGGCTCATCGGGCATCGGCAGGCGCTGCTGCCCGCGC
CGTTCCCATTCCTCCGTTTCGGTCAAGGCTGGCAGGTCTGGTTCCATGCCCGGAATGCCGGGCTGGCTGG
GCGGCTCCTCGCCGGGGCCGGTCGGTAGTTGCTGCTCGCCCGGATACAGGGTCGGGATGCGGCGCAGGTC
GCCATGCCCCAACAGCGATTCGTCCTGGTCGTCGTGATCAACCACCACGGCGGCACTGAACACCGACAGG
CGCAACTGGTCGCGGGGCTGGCCCCACGCCACGCGGTCATTGACCACGTAGGCCGACACGGTGCCGGGGC
CGCTGAGCTTCACGACGGAGATCCAGCGCTCGGCCACCAAGTCCTTGACTGCGTATTGGACCGTCCGCAA
AGAACGTCCGATGAGCTTGGAAAGTGTCTTCTGGCTGACCACCACGGCGTTCTGGTGGCCCATCTGCGCC
ACGAGGTGATGCAGCAGCATTGCCGCCGTGGGTTTCCTCGCAATAAGCCCGGCCCACGCCTCATGCGCTT
TGCGTTCCGTTTGCACCCAGTGACCGGGCTTGTTCTTGGCTTGAATGCCGATTTCTCTGGACTGCGTGGC
CATGCTTATCTCCATGCGGTAGGGGTGCCGCACGGTTGCGGCACCATGCGCAATCAGCTGCAACTTTTCG
GCAGCGCGACAACAATTATGCGTTGCGTAAAAGTGGCAGTCAATTACAGATTTTCTTTAACCTACGCAAT
GAGCTATTGCGGGGGGTGCCGCAATGAGCTGTTGCGTACCCCCCTTTTTTAAGTTGTTGATTTTTAAGTC
TTTCGCATTTCGCCCTATATCTAGTTCTTTGGTGCCCAAAGAAGGGCACCCCTGCGGGGTTCCCCCACGC
CTTCGGCGCGGCTCCCCCTCCGGCAAAAAGTGGCCCCTCCGGGGCTTGTTGATCGACTGCGCGGCCTTCG
GCCTTGCCCAAGGTGGCGCTGCCCCCTTGGAACCCCCGCACTCGCCGCCGTGAGGCTCGGGGGGCAGGCG
GGCGGGCTTCGCCCTTCGACTGCCCCCACTCGCATAGGCTTGGGTCGTTCCAGGCGCGTCAAGGCCAAGC
CGCTGCGCGGTCGCTGCGCGAGCCTTGACCCGCCTTCCACTTGGTGTCCAACCGGCAAGCGAAGCGCGCA
GGCCGCAGGCCGGAGGCTTTTCCCCAGAGAAAATTAAAAAAATTGATGGGGCAAGGCCGCAGGCCGCGCA
GTTGGAGCCGGTGGGTATGTGGTCGAAGGCTGGGTAGCCGGTGGGCAATCCCTGTGGTCAAGCTCGTGGG
CAGGCGCAGCCTGTCCATCAGCTTGTCCAGCAGGGTTGTCCACGGGCCGAGCGAAGCGAGCCAGCCGGTG
GCCGCTCGCGGCCATCGTCCACATATCCACGGGCTGGCAAGGGAGCGCAGCGACCGCGCAGGGCGAAGCC
CGGAGAGCAAGCCCGTAGGGCGCCGCAGCCGCCGTAGGCGGTCACGACTTTGCGAAGCAAAGTCTAGTGA
GTATACTCAAGCGTTGAGTGGCCCGCCGGAGGCACCGCCTTGCGCTGCCCCCGTCGAGCCGGTTGGACAC
CAAAAGGGAGGGGCAGGCATGGCGGCATACGCGATCATGCGATGCAAGAAGCTGGCGAAAATGGGCAACG
TGGCGGCCAGTCTCAAGCACGCCTACCGCGAGCGCGAGACGCCAACGCTGACGCCAGCAGGACGCCAGAG
AACGAGCACTGGGCGGCCAGCAGCACCGATGAAGCGATGGGCCGACTGCGCGAGTTGCTGCCAGAGAAGC
GGCGCAAGGACGCTGTGTTGGCGGTCGAGTACGTCATGACGGCCAGCCCGGAATGGTGGAAGTCGGCCAG
CCAAGAACAGCAGGCGGCGTTCTTCGAGAAGGCGCACAAGTGGCTGGCGGACAAGTACGGGGCGGATCGC
ATCGTGACGGCCAGCATCCACCGTGACGAAACCAGCCCGCACATGACCGCGTTCGTGGTGCCGCTGACGC
AGGACGGCAGGCTGTCGGCCAAGGAGTTCATCGGCAACAAAGCGCAGATGACCCGCGACCAGACCACGTT
TGCGGCCGCTGT
