>Addgene plasmid #71432 | MK969 | addgene partial sequence | sequence record 131981 | T7 5'-TAATACGACTCACTATAGGG-3'
AAGGGTGAAGAATTATTTACAGGTGTTGTTCCTATTTTAGTTGAATTAGATGGTGATGTTAATGGTCATA
AGTTCTCAGTTTCAGGTGAAGGTGAAGGTGATGCAACATATGGTAAGTTAACATTAAAGTTCATTTGTAC
AACAGGTAAATTACCTGTTCCTTGGCCTACATTAGTTACAACATTAACATATGGTGTTCAATGTTTTTCA
CGTTATCCTGATCATATGAAACAACATGACTTCTTTAAATCAGCAATGCCAGAAGGTTACGTTCAAGAAC
GTACCATCTTTTTTAAAGATGATGGTAACTATAAAACACGTGCAGAAGTTAAGTTCGAAGGTGATACATT
AGTTAATCGTATTGAATTAAAAGGTATTGACTTCAAAGAAGATGGTAATATTTTAGGTCATAAATTAGAA
TATAACTATAATTCACATAATGTTTATATTATGGCAGATAAACAGAAAAATGGTATTAAAGTTAACTTCA
AGATACGTCATAATATTGAAGATGGTTCAGTTCAGTTAGCAGATCATTATCAACAGAATACTCCTATTGG
TGATGGTCCTGTTTTATTACCTGATAATCATTACTTATCAACCCAATCAGCATTATCAAAAGATCCTAAT
GAAAAACGTGATCATATGGTTTTATTAGAGTTCGTTACAGCAGCAGGTATTACATTAGGTATGGATGAAT
TATATAAATGATAATCTAGATAACTAGCATAACCCCTTGGGGCCTCTAAACGGGTCTTGAGGGGTTTTTT
GCTGCCTAGCGATGAATGGCGAATGGAAATTGTAAGCGTTA
