>Addgene plasmid #71432 | MK969 | addgene partial sequence | sequence record 131985 | T7term 5'-GCTAGTTATTGCTCAGCGG-3'
ACCAGTTGCGCCTGTCGGTGTTCAGTGCCGCCGTGGTGGTTGATCACGACGACCAGGACGAATCGCTGTT
GGGGCATGGCGACCTGCGCCGCATCCCGACCCTGTATCCGGGCGAGCAGCAACTACCGACCGGCCCCGGC
GAGGAGCCGCCCAGCCAGCCCGGCATTCCGGGCATGGAACCAGACCTGCCAGCCTTGACCGAAACGGAGG
AATGGGAACGGCGCGGGCAGCAGCGCCTGCCGATGCCCGATGAGCCGTGTTTTCTGGACGATGGCGAGCC
GTTGGAGCCGCCGACACGGGTCACGCTGCCGCGCCGGTAGCACTTGGGTTGCGCAGCAACCCGTAAGTGC
GCTGTTCCAGACTATCGGCTGTAGCCGCCTCGCCGCCCTATACCTTGTCTGCCTCCCCGCGTTGCGTCGC
GGTGCATGGAGCCGGGCCACCTCGACCTGAATGGAAGCCGGCGGCACCTCGCTAACGGATTCACCGTTTT
TATCAGGCTCTGGGAGGCAGAATAAATGATCATATCGTCAATTATTACCTCCACGGGGAGAGCCTGAGCA
AACTGGCCTCAGGCATTTGAGAAGCACACGGTCACACTGCTTCCGGTAGTCAATAAACCGGTAAACCAGC
AATAGACATAAGCGGCTATTTAACGACCCTGCCCTGAACCGACGACCGGGTCGAATTTGCTTTCGAATTT
CTGCCATTCATCCGCT
